Addgene plasmid #122730: pAC10003_pLX-Hygro(1-89)-NpuDnaE(N)-IRES-TagBFP2
Purpose: Plasmid 3:Lentiviral vector encoding Hygro(1-89)-NpuDnaE(N)and TagBFP2
Depositing lab: Albert Cheng. Publication: Split Selectable Markers. Jillette N, Du M, Cheng AW. bioRxiv 452979 10.1101/452979.
Backbone
  Vector backbone: pAC10094_pLX-DEST-IRES-TagBFP2 (Addgene# 122814)
  Vector type: Mammalian Expression, Lentiviral
  Selectable markers: Hygro(1-89)-NpuDnaE(N)
Growth in bacteria
  Bacterial resistance: Ampicillin, 100 μg/mL
  Growth temperature: 30°C
  Growth strain: NEB Stable
  Copy number: Unknown
Gene/Insert
  Gene/Insert name: Hygro(1-89)-NpuDnaE(N)
  Species: Synthetic
  Cloning method: Gateway Cloning
  Sequencing primers: 5′ CMV-Forward; 3′ IRES-R
Terms and licenses: Academic/Nonprofit Terms; Industry Terms: Not Available to Industry
Depositor comments: Please visit https://www.biorxiv.org/content/10.1101/452979v2 for BioRxiv preprint.
How to cite: pAC10003_pLX-Hygro(1-89)-NpuDnaE(N)-IRES-TagBFP2 was a gift from Albert Cheng (Addgene plasmid # 122730)
