[The description below was written by a language model from this plasmid's Addgene catalogue record and pLannotate feature annotations shown in this document.]
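Description:
pAC10003_pLX-Hygro(1-89)-NpuDnaE(N)-IRES-TagBFP2 is a third-generation-style, self-inactivating HIV-1 lentiviral vector for mammalian expression. It was made by Gateway cloning into the pLX-DEST-IRES-TagBFP2 destination backbone. The 9.2 kb plasmid is propagated in E. coli through a high-copy ColE1/pUC origin with ampicillin resistance, and it also carries an f1 origin and an SV40 origin. The viral genome is transcribed from an RSV promoter fused to a truncated 5' LTR. It contains the Ψ packaging signal with a gag fragment, the RRE for Rev-dependent export, a cPPT/CTS, a WPRE to boost transcript expression, and a ΔU3 3' LTR followed by an SV40 polyadenylation signal.

The payload sits between attB1 and attB2 sites downstream of the CMV enhancer/promoter. It is a synthetic fusion of the first 89 residues of hygromycin phosphotransferase to the N-terminal half of the split NpuDnaE intein, which the annotation software matched to the homologous Synechocystis dnaE-N. A V5 tag sequence is annotated just after attB2, but the record does not say whether it is in frame with the insert. An EMCV IRES then drives translation of the blue fluorescent protein TagBFP2 from the same transcript, so transduced cells can be identified by fluorescence. An hPGK promoter is also annotated upstream of the cPPT, with no coding sequence assigned to it in the feature table.

The hygromycin fragment would not be expected to confer resistance alone. In the split selectable marker design, a partner vector supplying the C-terminal intein and the remaining marker fragment allows protein trans-splicing to rebuild the full-length enzyme. Hygromycin then selects only cells carrying both constructs.
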