Features (pLannotate 1.2.2; 33 found; start..end, strand, type, name):
     65..368     +  enhancer       CMV enhancer: human cytomegalovirus immediate early enhancer
    369..572     +  promoter       CMV promoter: human cytomegalovirus (CMV) immediate early promoter
    595..619     +  protein_bind   attB1: mutant version of attB; recombination site for the Gateway® BP reaction BP Clonase™
    640..909     +  CDS            HygR (fragment): aminoglycoside phosphotransferase from E. coli; aph(4)-Ia; confers resistance to hygromycin
    886..1206    +  CDS            dnaE-N (fragment): DPO3A_SYNY3 - Experimental evidence at protein level: Swiss-Prot protein existence level 1. DNA polymerase III is a complex, multichain enzyme responsible for most of the replicative synthesis in bacteria. This DNA polymerase also exhibits 3' to 5' exonuclease activity. The alpha chain is the DNA polymerase (By similarity). From Synechocystis sp. (strain PCC 6803 / Kazusa).
   1231..1255    -  protein_bind   attB2: mutant version of attB; recombination site for the Gateway® BP reaction BP Clonase™
   1257..1298    +  CDS            V5 tag: epitope tag from simian virus 5
   1337..1906    +  misc_feature   IRES2: internal ribosome entry site (IRES) of the encephalomyocarditis virus (EMCV)
   1906..2607    +  CDS            TagBFP: monomeric blue fluorescent protein mammalian codon-optimized
   2631..3219    +  misc_feature   WPRE: woodchuck hepatitis virus posttranscriptional regulatory element
   3270..3289    +  misc_feature   cPPT/CTS (fragment): central polypurine tract and central termination sequence of HIV-1
   3291..3524    +  LTR            3' LTR (ΔU3): self-inactivating 3' long terminal repeat (LTR) from HIV-1
   3602..3723    +  polyA_signal   SV40 poly(A) signal: SV40 polyadenylation signal
   3763..3898    +  rep_origin     SV40 ori: SV40 origin of replication
   3919..3937    -  promoter       T7 promoter: promoter for bacteriophage T7 RNA polymerase
   3945..4100    +  CDS            lacZα (fragment): LacZα fragment of β-galactosidase; lacZ fragment
   4105..4533    +  rep_origin     f1 ori (sequence partly withheld): f1 bacteriophage origin of replication; arrow indicates direction of (+) strand synthesis
   4586..4690    +  promoter       AmpR promoter: bla
   4691..5551    +  CDS            AmpR: β-lactamase; bla; confers resistance to ampicillin, carbenicillin, and related antibiotics
   5722..6310    +  rep_origin     ori: high-copy-number ColE1/pMB1/pBR322/pUC origin of replication
   6493..6585    +  CDS            lacI (fragment): lac repressor; lacI; The lac repressor binds to the lac operator to inhibit transcription in E. coli. This inhibition can be relieved by adding lactose or isopropyl-β-D-thiogalactopyranoside (IPTG).
   6598..6619    +  protein_bind   CAP binding site: CAP binding activates transcription in the presence of cAMP. E. coli catabolite activator protein
   6634..6664    +  promoter       lac promoter: promoter for the E. coli lac operon
   6672..6688    +  protein_bind   lac operator: The lac repressor binds to the lac operator to inhibit transcription in E. coli. This inhibition can be relieved by adding lactose or isopropyl-β-D-thiogalactopyranoside (IPTG). lac repressor encoded by lacI
   6733..6751    +  promoter       T3 promoter: promoter for bacteriophage T3 RNA polymerase
   6779..7005    +  promoter       RSV promoter: Rous sarcoma virus enhancer/promoter
   7006..7186    +  LTR            5' LTR (truncated): truncated 5' long terminal repeat (LTR) from HIV-1
   7233..7358    +  misc_feature   HIV-1 Ψ: packaging signal of human immunodeficiency virus type 1
   7342..7705    +  CDS            HIV-1 gag (fragment): gag protein from human immunodeficiency virus 1; gag
   7851..8084    +  misc_feature   RRE: The Rev response element (RRE) of HIV-1 allows for Rev-dependent mRNA export from the nucleus to the cytoplasm.
   8461..8487    +  CDS            Rev (fragment): human immunodeficiency virus 1 (HIV-1) Rev protein; rev; enhances nuclear export of unspliced and incompletely spliced viral mRNAs
   8488..8988    +  promoter       hPGK promoter: human phosphoglycerate kinase 1 promoter
   9050..9167    +  misc_feature   cPPT/CTS: central polypurine tract and central termination sequence of HIV-1
>Addgene plasmid #122730 | pAC10003_pLX-Hygro(1-89)-NpuDnaE(N)-IRES-TagBFP2 | depositor full sequence | sequence record 234232 | pAC10003_pLX-Hygro(1-89)-NpuDnaE(N)-IRES-TagBFP2 sequence 9219 bps
CCCGGGGTTATTAATAGTAATCAATTACGGGGTCATTAGTTCATAGCCCATATATGGAGTTCCGCGTTAC
ATAACTTACGGTAAATGGCCCGCCTGGCTGACCGCCCAACGACCCCCGCCCATTGACGTCAATAATGACG
TATGTTCCCATAGTAACGCCAATAGGGACTTTCCATTGACGTCAATGGGTGGAGTATTTACGGTAAACTG
CCCACTTGGCAGTACATCAAGTGTATCATATGCCAAGTACGCCCCCTATTGACGTCAATGACGGTAAATG
GCCCGCCTGGCATTATGCCCAGTACATGACCTTATGGGACTTTCCTACTTGGCAGTACATCTACGTATTA
GTCATCGCTATTACCATGGTGATGCGGTTTTGGCAGTACATCAATGGGCGTGGATAGCGGTTTGACTCAC
GGGGATTTCCAAGTCTCCACCCCATTGACGTCAATGGGAGTTTGTTTTGGCACCAAAATCAACGGGACTT
TCCAAAATGTCGTAACAACTCCGCCCCATTGACGCAAATGGGCGGTAGGCGTGTACGGTGGGAGGTCTAT
ATAAGCAGAGCTCTCTGGCTAACTGTCGGGATCAACAAGTTTGTACAAAAAAGCAGGCTCCGAATTCACC
GGTGCCACCATGAAAAAGCCTGAACTCACCGCGACGTCTGTCGAGAAGTTTCTGATCGAAAAGTTCGACA
GCGTCTCCGACCTGATGCAGCTCTCGGAGGGCGAAGAATCTCGTGCTTTCAGCTTCGATGTAGGAGGGCG
TGGATATGTCCTGCGGGTAAATAGCTGCGCCGATGGTTTCTACAAAGATCGTTATGTTTATCGGCACTTT
GCATCGGCCGCGCTCCCGATTCCGGAAGTGCTTGACATTGGGGAATTTAGCGAGAGCCTGACCTATTGCC
TTTCATACGAGACCGAGATCCTGACTGTCGAGTACGGATTGCTTCCTATCGGCAAAATCGTGGAGAAGAG
GATTGAATGTACCGTCTATTCAGTCGATAATAATGGGAACATCTACACACAGCCCGTGGCTCAATGGCAC
GACAGAGGAGAGCAGGAAGTTTTTGAATACTGTCTCGAGGACGGATCCCTCATCCGCGCTACTAAAGATC
ATAAGTTTATGACCGTGGACGGCCAGATGCTGCCAATTGACGAAATTTTTGAACGAGAGCTGGATCTGAT
GAGAGTCGACAACCTTCCAAACTGATTAATTAAGAATTCGACCCAGCTTTCTTGTACAAAGTGGTTGGTA
AGCCTATCCCTAACCCTCTCCTCGGTCTCGATTCTACGTAGTAATGAGCTAGCAGTCTCGAGGTTAACGA
ATTCCGCCCCCCCCCTAACGTTACTGGCCGAAGCCGCTTGGAATAAGGCCGGTGTGCGCTTGTCTATATG
TTATTTTCCACCATATTGCCGTCTTTTGGCAATGTGAGGGCCCGGAAACCTGGCCCTGTCTTCTTGACGA
GCATTCCTAGGGGTCTTTCCCCTCTCGCCAAAGGAATGCAAGGTCTGTTGAATGTCGTGAAGGAAGCAGT
TCCTCTGGAAGCTTCTTGAAGACAAACAACGTCTGTAGCGACCCTTTGCAGGCAGCGGAACCCCCCACCT
GGCGACAGGTGCCCCTGCGGCCAAAAGCCACGTGTATAAGATACACCTGCAAAGGCGGCACAACCCCAGT
GCCACGTTGTGAGTTGGATAGTTGTGGAAAGAGTCAAATGGCTCTCCTCAAGCGTATTCAACAAGGGGCT
GAAGGATGCCCAGAAGGTACCCCATTGTATGGGATCTGATCTGGGGCCTCGGTGCACATGCTTTACATGT
GTTTAGTCGAGGTTAAAAAAACGTCTAGGCCCCCCGAACCACGGGGACGTGGTTTTCCTTTGAAAAACAC
GATAATACCATGGCCATGAGCGAGCTGATTAAGGAGAACATGCACATGAAGCTGTACATGGAGGGCACCG
TGGACAACCATCACTTCAAGTGCACATCCGAGGGCGAAGGCAAGCCCTACGAGGGCACCCAGACCATGAG
AATCAAGGTGGTCGAGGGCGGCCCTCTCCCCTTCGCCTTCGACATCCTGGCTACTAGCTTCCTCTACGGC
AGCAAGACCTTCATCAACCACACCCAGGGCATCCCCGACTTCTTCAAGCAGTCCTTCCCTGAGGGCTTCA
CATGGGAGAGAGTCACCACATACGAAGACGGGGGCGTGCTGACCGCTACCCAGGACACCAGCCTCCAGGA
CGGCTGCCTCATCTACAACGTCAAGATCAGAGGGGTGAACTTCACATCCAACGGCCCTGTGATGCAGAAG
AAAACACTCGGCTGGGAGGCCTTCACCGAGACGCTGTACCCCGCTGACGGCGGCCTGGAAGGCAGAAACG
ACATGGCCCTGAAGCTCGTGGGCGGGAGCCATCTGATCGCAAACATCAAGACCACATATAGATCCAAGAA
ACCCGCTAAGAACCTCAAGATGCCTGGCGTCTACTATGTGGACTACAGACTGGAAAGAATCAAGGAGGCC
AACAACGAGACCTACGTCGAGCAGCACGAGGTGGCAGTGGCCAGATACTGCGACCTCCCTAGCAAACTGG
GGCACAAGCTTAATTAACACCGGTGGCGCGTTAAGTCGACAATCAACCTCTGGATTACAAAATTTGTGAA
AGATTGACTGGTATTCTTAACTATGTTGCTCCTTTTACGCTATGTGGATACGCTGCTTTAATGCCTTTGT
ATCATGCTATTGCTTCCCGTATGGCTTTCATTTTCTCCTCCTTGTATAAATCCTGGTTGCTGTCTCTTTA
TGAGGAGTTGTGGCCCGTTGTCAGGCAACGTGGCGTGGTGTGCACTGTGTTTGCTGACGCAACCCCCACT
GGTTGGGGCATTGCCACCACCTGTCAGCTCCTTTCCGGGACTTTCGCTTTCCCCCTCCCTATTGCCACGG
CGGAACTCATCGCCGCCTGCCTTGCCCGCTGCTGGACAGGGGCTCGGCTGTTGGGCACTGACAATTCCGT
GGTGTTGTCGGGGAAATCATCGTCCTTTCCTTGGCTGCTCGCCTGTGTTGCCACCTGGATTCTGCGCGGG
ACGTCCTTCTGCTACGTCCCTTCGGCCCTCAATCCAGCGGACCTTCCTTCCCGCGGCCTGCTGCCGGCTC
TGCGGCCTCTTCCGCGTCTTCGCCTTCGCCCTCAGACGAGTCGGATCTCCCTTTGGGCCGCCTCCCCGCG
TCGACTTTAAGACCAATGACTTACAAGGCAGCTGTAGATCTTAGCCACTTTTTAAAAGAAAAGGGGGGAC
TGGAAGGGCTAATTCACTCCCAACGAAGACAAGATCTGCTTTTTGCTTGTACTGGGTCTCTCTGGTTAGA
CCAGATCTGAGCCTGGGAGCTCTCTGGCTAACTAGGGAACCCACTGCTTAAGCCTCAATAAAGCTTGCCT
TGAGTGCTTCAAGTAGTGTGTGCCCGTCTGTTGTGTGACTCTGGTAACTAGAGATCCCTCAGACCCTTTT
AGTCAGTGTGGAAAATCTCTAGCAGTACGTATAGTAGTTCATGTCATCTTATTATTCAGTATTTATAACT
TGCAAAGAAATGAATATCAGAGAGTGAGAGGAACTTGTTTATTGCAGCTTATAATGGTTACAAATAAAGC
AATAGCATCACAAATTTCACAAATAAAGCATTTTTTTCACTGCATTCTAGTTGTGGTTTGTCCAAACTCA
TCAATGTATCTTATCATGTCTGGCTCTAGCTATCCCGCCCCTAACTCCGCCCATCCCGCCCCTAACTCCG
CCCAGTTCCGCCCATTCTCCGCCCCATGGCTGACTAATTTTTTTTATTTATGCAGAGGCCGAGGCCGCCT
CGGCCTCTGAGCTATTCCAGAAGTAGTGAGGAGGCTTTTTTGGAGGCCTAGGGACGTACCCAATTCGCCC
TATAGTGAGTCGTATTACGCGCGCTCACTGGCCGTCGTTTTACAACGTCGTGACTGGGAAAACCCTGGCG
TTACCCAACTTAATCGCCTTGCAGCACATCCCCCTTTCGCCAGCTGGCGTAATAGCGAAGAGGCCCGCAC
CGATCGCCCTTCCCAACAGTTGCGCAGCCTGAATGGCGAATGGG
[124 nt withheld, positions 4105-4228]
C
[91 nt withheld, positions 4230-4320]
A
[49 nt withheld, positions 4322-4370]
CCTTTGACGTTGGAGTCCACGTTCTTT
[37 nt withheld, positions 4398-4434]
ACCCTATCTCGGTCTATTCTTTTGATTTATAAGGGATTTTGCCGATTTCGGCCTATTGGTTAAAAAATGA
GCTGATTTAACAAAAATTTAACGCGAATTTTAACAAAATATTAACGCTTACAATTTAGGTGGCACTTTTC
GGGGAAATGTGCGCGGAACCCCTATTTGTTTATTTTTCTAAATACATTCAAATATGTATCCGCTCATGAG
ACAATAACCCTGATAAATGCTTCAATAATATTGAAAAAGGAAGAGTATGAGTATTCAACATTTCCGTGTC
GCCCTTATTCCCTTTTTTGCGGCATTTTGCCTTCCTGTTTTTGCTCACCCAGAAACGCTGGTGAAAGTAA
AAGATGCTGAAGATCAGTTGGGTGCACGAGTGGGTTACATCGAACTGGATCTCAACAGCGGTAAGATCCT
TGAGAGTTTTCGCCCCGAAGAACGTTTTCCAATGATGAGCACTTTTAAAGTTCTGCTATGTGGCGCGGTA
TTATCCCGTATTGACGCCGGGCAAGAGCAACTCGGTCGCCGCATACACTATTCTCAGAATGACTTGGTTG
AGTACTCACCAGTCACAGAAAAGCATCTTACGGATGGCATGACAGTAAGAGAATTATGCAGTGCTGCCAT
AACCATGAGTGATAACACTGCGGCCAACTTACTTCTGACAACGATCGGAGGACCGAAGGAGCTAACCGCT
TTTTTGCACAACATGGGGGATCATGTAACTCGCCTTGATCGTTGGGAACCGGAGCTGAATGAAGCCATAC
CAAACGACGAGCGTGACACCACGATGCCTGTAGCAATGGCAACAACGTTGCGCAAACTATTAACTGGCGA
ACTACTTACTCTAGCTTCCCGGCAACAATTAATAGACTGGATGGAGGCGGATAAAGTTGCAGGACCACTT
CTGCGCTCGGCCCTTCCGGCTGGCTGGTTTATTGCTGATAAATCTGGAGCCGGTGAGCGTGGGTCTCGCG
GTATCATTGCAGCACTGGGGCCAGATGGTAAGCCCTCCCGTATCGTAGTTATCTACACGACGGGGAGTCA
GGCAACTATGGATGAACGAAATAGACAGATCGCTGAGATAGGTGCCTCACTGATTAAGCATTGGTAACTG
TCAGACCAAGTTTACTCATATATACTTTAGATTGATTTAAAACTTCATTTTTAATTTAAAAGGATCTAGG
TGAAGATCCTTTTTGATAATCTCATGACCAAAATCCCTTAACGTGAGTTTTCGTTCCACTGAGCGTCAGA
CCCCGTAGAAAAGATCAAAGGATCTTCTTGAGATCCTTTTTTTCTGCGCGTAATCTGCTGCTTGCAAACA
AAAAAACCACCGCTACCAGCGGTGGTTTGTTTGCCGGATCAAGAGCTACCAACTCTTTTTCCGAAGGTAA
CTGGCTTCAGCAGAGCGCAGATACCAAATACTGTTCTTCTAGTGTAGCCGTAGTTAGGCCACCACTTCAA
GAACTCTGTAGCACCGCCTACATACCTCGCTCTGCTAATCCTGTTACCAGTGGCTGCTGCCAGTGGCGAT
AAGTCGTGTCTTACCGGGTTGGACTCAAGACGATAGTTACCGGATAAGGCGCAGCGGTCGGGCTGAACGG
GGGGTTCGTGCACACAGCCCAGCTTGGAGCGAACGACCTACACCGAACTGAGATACCTACAGCGTGAGCT
ATGAGAAAGCGCCACGCTTCCCGAAGGGAGAAAGGCGGACAGGTATCCGGTAAGCGGCAGGGTCGGAACA
GGAGAGCGCACGAGGGAGCTTCCAGGGGGAAACGCCTGGTATCTTTATAGTCCTGTCGGGTTTCGCCACC
TCTGACTTGAGCGTCGATTTTTGTGATGCTCGTCAGGGGGGCGGAGCCTATGGAAAAACGCCAGCAACGC
GGCCTTTTTACGGTTCCTGGCCTTTTGCTGGCCTTTTGCTCACATGTTCTTTCCTGCGTTATCCCCTGAT
TCTGTGGATAACCGTATTACCGCCTTTGAGTGAGCTGATACCGCTCGCCGCAGCCGAACGACCGAGCGCA
GCGAGTCAGTGAGCGAGGAAGCGGAAGAGCGCCCAATACGCAAACCGCCTCTCCCCGCGCGTTGGCCGAT
TCATTAATGCAGCTGGCACGACAGGTTTCCCGACTGGAAAGCGGGCAGTGAGCGCAACGCAATTAATGTG
AGTTAGCTCACTCATTAGGCACCCCAGGCTTTACACTTTATGCTTCCGGCTCGTATGTTGTGTGGAATTG
TGAGCGGATAACAATTTCACACAGGAAACAGCTATGACCATGATTACGCCAAGCGCGCAATTAACCCTCA
CTAAAGGGAACAAAAGCTGGAGCTGCAAGCTTAATGTAGTCTTATGCAATACTCTTGTAGTCTTGCAACA
TGGTAACGATGAGTTAGCAACATGCCTTACAAGGAGAGAAAAAGCACCGTGCATGCCGATTGGTGGAAGT
AAGGTGGTACGATCGTGCCTTATTAGGAAGGCAACAGACGGGTCTGACATGGATTGGACGAACCACTGAA
TTGCCGCATTGCAGAGATATTGTATTTAAGTGCCTAGCTCGATACATAAACGGGTCTCTCTGGTTAGACC
AGATCTGAGCCTGGGAGCTCTCTGGCTAACTAGGGAACCCACTGCTTAAGCCTCAATAAAGCTTGCCTTG
AGTGCTTCAAGTAGTGTGTGCCCGTCTGTTGTGTGACTCTGGTAACTAGAGATCCCTCAGACCCTTTTAG
TCAGTGTGGAAAATCTCTAGCAGTGGCGCCCGAACAGGGACTTGAAAGCGAAAGGGAAACCAGAGGAGCT
CTCTCGACGCAGGACTCGGCTTGCTGAAGCGCGCACGGCAAGAGGCGAGGGGCGGCGACTGGTGAGTACG
CCAAAAATTTTGACTAGCGGAGGCTAGAAGGAGAGAGATGGGTGCGAGAGCGTCAGTATTAAGCGGGGGA
GAATTAGATCGCGATGGGAAAAAATTCGGTTAAGGCCAGGGGGAAAGAAAAAATATAAATTAAAACATAT
AGTATGGGCAAGCAGGGAGCTAGAACGATTCGCAGTTAATCCTGGCCTGTTAGAAACATCAGAAGGCTGT
AGACAAATACTGGGACAGCTACAACCATCCCTTCAGACAGGATCAGAAGAACTTAGATCATTATATAATA
CAGTAGCAACCCTCTATTGTGTGCATCAAAGGATAGAGATAAAAGACACCAAGGAAGCTTTAGACAAGAT
AGAGGAAGAGCAAAACAAAAGTAAGACCACCGCACAGCAAGCGGCCGCTGATCTTCAGACCTGGAGGAGG
AGATATGAGGGACAATTGGAGAAGTGAATTATATAAATATAAAGTAGTAAAAATTGAACCATTAGGAGTA
GCACCCACCAAGGCAAAGAGAAGAGTGGTGCAGAGAGAAAAAAGAGCAGTGGGAATAGGAGCTTTGTTCC
TTGGGTTCTTGGGAGCAGCAGGAAGCACTATGGGCGCAGCGTCAATGACGCTGACGGTACAGGCCAGACA
ATTATTGTCTGGTATAGTGCAGCAGCAGAACAATTTGCTGAGGGCTATTGAGGCGCAACAGCATCTGTTG
CAACTCACAGTCTGGGGCATCAAGCAGCTCCAGGCAAGAATCCTGGCTGTGGAAAGATACCTAAAGGATC
AACAGCTCCTGGGGATTTGGGGTTGCTCTGGAAAACTCATTTGCACCACTGCTGTGCCTTGGAATGCTAG
TTGGAGTAATAAATCTCTGGAACAGATTTGGAATCACACGACCTGGATGGAGTGGGACAGAGAAATTAAC
AATTACACAAGCTTAATACACTCCTTAATTGAAGAATCGCAAAACCAGCAAGAAAAGAATGAACAAGAAT
TATTGGAATTAGATAAATGGGCAAGTTTGTGGAATTGGTTTAACATAACAAATTGGCTGTGGTATATAAA
ATTATTCATAATGATAGTAGGAGGCTTGGTAGGTTTAAGAATAGTTTTTGCTGTACTTTCTATAGTGAAT
AGAGTTAGGCAGGGATATTCACCATTATCGTTTCAGACCCACCTCCCAACCCCGAGGGGACCCTTGCGCC
TTTTCCAAGGCAGCCCTGGGTTTGCGCAGGGACGCGGCTGCTCTGGGCGTGGTTCCGGGAAACGCAGCGG
CGCCGACCCTGGGTCTCGCACATTCTTCACGTCCGTTCGCAGCGTCACCCGGATCTTCGCCGCTACCCTT
GTGGGCCCCCCGGCGACGCTTCCTGCTCCGCCCCTAAGTCGGGAAGGTTCCTTGCGGTTCGCGGCGTGCC
GGACGTGACAAACGGAAGCCGCACGTCTCACTAGTACCCTCGCAGACGGACAGCGCCAGGGAGCAATGGC
AGCGCGCCGACCGCGATGGGCTGTGGCCAATAGCGGCTGCTCAGCAGGGCGCGCCGAGAGCAGCGGCCGG
GAAGGGGCGGTGCGGGAGGCGGGGTGTGGGGCGGTAGTGTGGGCCCTGTTCCTGCCCGCGCGGTGTTCCG
CATTCTGCAAGCCTCCGGAGCGCACGTCGGCAGTCGGCTCCCTCGTTGACCGAATCACCGACCTCTCTCC
CCAGGGGGTACCCAGCTGTCTAGAGAATTCTAGATCTTGAGACAAATGGCAGTATTCATCCACAATTTTA
AAAGAAAAGGGGGGATTGGGGGGTACAGTGCAGGGGAAAGAATAGTAGACATAATAGCAACAGACATACA
AACTAAAGAATTACAAAAACAAATTACAAAAATTCAAAATTTTCGGGTTTATTACAGGGACAGCAGAGAT
CCACTTTGGCGCCGGCTCGAGGGGG
